Addgene plasmid #157403: pD649-HAsp-NTRK2-COMP5AP-AviTag-9xHis
Purpose: Mammalian expression of cell-surface protein extracellular domain fused to COMP5AP-AviTag-9xHis. Protein is secreted from cells.
Depositing lab: Chris Garcia. Depositing organization: Stanford University. Publication: A Human IgSF Cell-Surface Interactome Reveals a Complex Network of Protein-Protein Interactions. Wojtowicz WM, Vielmetter J, Fernandes RA, Siepe DH, Eastman CL, Chisholm GB, Cox S, Klock H, Anderson PW, Rue SM, Miller JJ, Glaser SM, Bragstad ML, Vance J, Lam AW, Lesley SA, Zinn K, Garcia KC. Cell. 2020 Aug 20;182(4):1027-1043.e17. doi: 10.1016/j.cell.2020.07.025. PubMed 32822567.
Backbone
  Vector backbone: pD649
  Backbone size w/o insert (bp): 7153
  Vector type: Mammalian Expression
Growth in bacteria
  Bacterial resistance: Ampicillin, 100 μg/mL
  Growth temperature: 37°C
  Growth strain: DH5alpha
  Copy number: High Copy
Gene/Insert
  Gene/Insert name: NTRK2
  Species: H. sapiens (human)
  Insert size (bp): 1197
  Entrez Gene: NTRK2 (a.k.a. DEE58, EIEE58, GP145-TrkB, OBHD, TRKB, trk-B)
  Promoter: CMV/SP6
  Tag / fusion protein: COMP5AP-AviTag-9xHis (C terminal on backbone)
  Cloning method: Restriction Enzyme; 5′ cloning site GCGGCCGC (not destroyed); 3′ cloning site GGCGCGCC (not destroyed)
  Sequencing primers: 5′ ATTTAGGTGACACTATAG; 3′ CGTCGCACTCCATCACGGTG
Resource information
  A portion of this plasmid was derived from a plasmid made by: synthesis by ThermoFisher
Terms and licenses: Academic/Nonprofit Terms; Industry Terms: Not Available to Industry
Depositor comments: Some plasmids in this collection may have an IS4-like element ISVsa5 family transposase upstream of the CMV promoter.
How to cite: pD649-HAsp-NTRK2-COMP5AP-AviTag-9xHis was a gift from Chris Garcia (Addgene plasmid # 157403 ; http://n2t.net/addgene:157403 ; RRID:Addgene_157403)
