[The description below was written by a language model from this plasmid's Addgene catalogue record and pLannotate feature annotations shown in this document.]
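Description:
pD649-HAsp-NTRK2-COMP5AP-AviTag-9xHis is a mammalian expression plasmid of about 8.35 kb, built on the pD649 backbone, for producing the secreted extracellular domain of human NTRK2 (TrkB, the receptor tyrosine kinase for BDNF and neurotrophin-4). It is propagated in E. coli as a high-copy plasmid through a ColE1/pUC-type origin and selected with ampicillin via the bla gene. The feature table also shows an SV40 early/EM7 promoter cassette driving a puromycin N-acetyltransferase sequence followed by an SV40 poly(A) signal, which could allow puromycin selection in mammalian cells, although the catalogue entry does not mention this use. Short annotated fragments of KanR, lacZα, ble and the f1 origin appear to be backbone remnants.

Expression is driven by the CMV enhancer and immediate-early promoter, followed by a fragment of CMV intron A, and terminated by the bGH polyadenylation signal. An SP6 promoter lies just upstream of the coding region. The open reading frame begins with a signal peptide, named HAsp in the construct but matched by the annotation software to an immunoglobulin heavy-chain leader fragment. This directs the roughly 1.2 kb NTRK2 ectodomain, cloned between retained NotI and AscI sites, into the secretory pathway. The ectodomain is fused at its C terminus to the pentamerising coiled-coil of rat COMP, human placental alkaline phosphatase, an AviTag for enzymatic biotinylation and a polyhistidine tag (9xHis by name, annotated as 8xHis). Pentamerisation raises avidity for weak interactions, and the phosphatase provides an enzymatic readout, so the protein suits binding assays. The plasmid belongs to a collection used to map human IgSF cell-surface protein interactions. The depositor notes that some plasmids in the collection may carry an IS4-like transposase upstream of the CMV promoter, but none is annotated here.
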