Features (pLannotate 1.2.2; 24 found; start..end, strand, type, name):
    119..143     -  CDS            KanR (fragment): aminoglycoside phosphotransferase; aph(3')-Ia; confers resistance to kanamycin
    254..842     +  rep_origin     ori: high-copy-number ColE1/pMB1/pBR322/pUC origin of replication
   1067..1084    +  terminator     rrnB T2 terminator (fragment): transcription terminator T2 from the E. coli rrnB gene
   1109..1128    -  CDS            lacZα (fragment): LacZα fragment of β-galactosidase; lacZ fragment
   1584..1600    +  protein_bind   lac operator: The lac repressor binds to the lac operator to inhibit transcription in E. coli. This inhibition can be relieved by adding lactose or isopropyl-β-D-thiogalactopyranoside (IPTG). lac repressor encoded by lacI
   1843..2146    +  enhancer       CMV enhancer: human cytomegalovirus immediate early enhancer
   2147..2350    +  promoter       CMV promoter: human cytomegalovirus (CMV) immediate early promoter
   2486..2529    +  intron         CMV intron (fragment): modified intron A from human cytomegalovirus
   2581..2599    +  promoter       SP6 promoter: promoter for bacteriophage SP6 RNA polymerase
   2603..2640    +  CDS            IgH signal sequence (fragment): signal sequence from the mouse immunoglobulin heavy chain variable region
   2737..3945    +  CDS            NTRK2 (fragment): NTRK2_HUMAN - Also known as TRKB. Experimental evidence at protein level: Swiss-Prot protein existence level 1. Receptor tyrosine kinase involved in the development and the maturation of the central and the peripheral nervous systems through regulation of neuron survival, proliferation, migration, differentiation, and synapse formation and plasticity (By similarity). Receptor for BDNF/brain-derived neurotrophic factor and NTF4/neurotrophin-4. Alternatively can also bind NTF3/neurotrophin-3 which is less efficient in activating the receptor but regulates neuron survival through NTRK2 (PubMed:75
   4042..4221    +  CDS            Comp (fragment): COMP_RAT - Experimental evidence at protein level: Swiss-Prot protein existence level 1. May play a role in the structural integrity of cartilage via its interaction with other extracellular matrix proteins such as the collagens and fibronectin. Can mediate the interaction of chondrocytes with the cartilage extracellular matrix through interaction with cell surface integrin receptors. Could play a role in the pathogenesis of osteoarthritis. Potent suppressor of apoptosis in both primary chondrocytes and transformed cells. Suppresses apoptosis by blocking the activation of caspase-3 and by indu
   4209..5661    +  CDS            SEAP (fragment): secreted alkaline phosphatase from human placenta The natural enzyme has a C-terminal transmembrane sequence that is replaced by a GPI anchor.
   5686..5727    +  CDS            AviTag™ (fragment): peptide tag that allows for enzymatic biotinylation
   5731..5754    +  CDS            8xHis: 8xHis affinity tag
   5900..6011    +  polyA_signal   bGH poly(A) signal: bovine growth hormone polyadenylation signal
   6012..6120    +  rep_origin     f1 ori (fragment): f1 bacteriophage origin of replication; arrow indicates direction of (+) strand synthesis
   6134..6463    +  promoter       SV40 promoter: SV40 enhancer and early promoter
   6511..6558    +  promoter       EM7 promoter: synthetic bacterial promoter&nbsp
   6577..7176    +  CDS            PuroR (fragment): puromycin N-acetyltransferase; pac from Streptomyces; confers resistance to puromycin
   7186..7311    +  CDS            ble (fragment): BLE_KLEPN - Experimental evidence at protein level: Swiss-Prot protein existence level 1. Binding protein with a strong affinity to the bleomycin family of antibiotics. Binds to CL990; an antimitotic-antibiotic compound. From Klebsiella pneumoniae.
   7306..7427    +  polyA_signal   SV40 poly(A) signal: SV40 polyadenylation signal
   7480..8340    -  CDS            AmpR: β-lactamase; bla; confers resistance to ampicillin, carbenicillin, and related antibiotics
   8343..89      -  promoter       AmpR promoter (fragment) (across the origin): bla
>Addgene plasmid #157403 | pD649-HAsp-NTRK2-COMP5AP-AviTag-9xHis | addgene full sequence | sequence record 410010 | Addgene NGS Result
TTTCAATATTATTGAAGCATTTATCAGGGTTATTGTCTCATGAGCGGATACATATTTGAATGTATTTAGA
AAAATAAACAAATAGGGGTCAGTGTTACAACCAATTAACCAATTCTGAACATTATCGCGAGCCCATTTAT
ACCTGAATATGGCTCATAACACCCCTTGCTCATGACCAAAATCCCTTAACGTGAGTTACGCGCGCGTCGT
TCCACTGAGCGTCAGACCCCGTAGAAAAGATCAAAGGATCTTCTTGAGATCCTTTTTTTCTGCGCGTAAT
CTGCTGCTTGCAAACAAAAAAACCACCGCTACCAGCGGTGGTTTGTTTGCCGGATCAAGAGCTACCAACT
CTTTTTCCGAAGGTAACTGGCTTCAGCAGAGCGCAGATACCAAATACTGTTCTTCTAGTGTAGCCGTAGT
TAGCCCACCACTTCAAGAACTCTGTAGCACCGCCTACATACCTCGCTCTGCTAATCCTGTTACCAGTGGC
TGCTGCCAGTGGCGATAAGTCGTGTCTTACCGGGTTGGACTCAAGACGATAGTTACCGGATAAGGCGCAG
CGGTCGGGCTGAACGGGGGGTTCGTGCACACAGCCCAGCTTGGAGCGAACGACCTACACCGAACTGAGAT
ACCTACAGCGTGAGCTATGAGAAAGCGCCACGCTTCCCGAAGGGAGAAAGGCGGACAGGTATCCGGTAAG
CGGCAGGGTCGGAACAGGAGAGCGCACGAGGGAGCTTCCAGGGGGAAACGCCTGGTATCTTTATAGTCCT
GTCGGGTTTCGCCACCTCTGACTTGAGCGTCGATTTTTGTGATGCTCGTCAGGGGGGCGGAGCCTATGGA
AAAACGCCAGCAACGCGGCCTTTTTACGGTTCCTGGCCTTTTGCTGGCCTTTTGCTCACATGTTCTTTCC
TGCGTTATCCCCTGATTCTGTGGATAACCGTATTACCGCCTTTGAGTGAGCTGATACCGCTCGCCGCAGC
CGAACGACCGAGCGCAGCGAGTCAGTGAGCGAGGAAGCGGAAGGCGAGAGTAGGGAACTGCCAGGCATCA
AACTAAGCAGAAGGCCCCTGACGGATGGCCTTTTTGCGTTTCTACAAACTCTTTCTGTGTTGTAAAACGA
CGGCCAGTCTTAAGCTCGGGCCCCCTGGGCGGTTCTGATAACGAGTAATCGTTAATCCGCAAATAACGTA
AAAACCCGCTTCGGCGGGTTTTTTTATGGGGGGAGTTTAGGGAAAGAGCATTTGTCAGAATATTTAAGGG
CGCCTGTCACTTTGCTTGATATATGAGAATTATTTAACCTTATAAATGAGAAAAAAGCAACGCACTTTAA
ATAAGATACGTTGCTTTTTCGATTGATGAACACCTATAATTAAACTATTCATCTATTATTTATGATTTTT
TGTATATACAATATTTCTAGTTTGTTAAAGAGAATTAAGAAAATAAATCTCGAAAATAATAAAGGGAAAA
TCAGTTTTTGATATCAAAATTATACATGTCAACGATAATACAAAATATAATACAAACTATAAGATGTTAT
CAGTATTTATTATCATTTAGAATAAATTTTGTGTCGCCCTTAATTGTGAGCGGATAACAATTACGAGCTT
CATGCACAGTGGCGTTGACTCAATATTGGCCATTAGCCATATTATTCATTGGTTATATAGCATAAATCAA
TATTGGCTATTGGCCATTGCATACGTTGTATCTATATCATAATATGTACATTTATATTGGCTCATGTCCA
ATATGACCGCCATGTTGGCATTGATTATTGACTAGTTATTAATAGTAATCAATTACGGGGTCATTAGTTC
ATAGCCCATATATGGAGTTCCGCGTTACATAACTTACGGTAAATGGCCCGCCTGGCTGACCGCCCAACGA
CCCCCGCCCATTGACGTCAATAATGACGTATGTTCCCATAGTAACGCCAATAGGGACTTTCCATTGACGT
CAATGGGTGGAGTATTTACGGTAAACTGCCCACTTGGCAGTACATCAAGTGTATCATATGCCAAGTACGC
CCCCTATTGACGTCAATGACGGTAAATGGCCCGCCTGGCATTATGCCCAGTACATGACCTTATGGGACTT
TCCTACTTGGCAGTACATCTACGTATTAGTCATCGCTATTACCATGGTGATGCGGTTTTGGCAGTACATC
AATGGGCGTGGATAGCGGTTTGACTCACGGGGATTTCCAAGTCTCCACCCCATTGACGTCAATGGGAGTT
TGTTTTGGCACCAAAATCAACGGGACTTTCCAAAATGTCGTAACAACTCCGCCCCATTGACGCAAATGGG
CGGTAGGCGTGTACGGTGGGAGGTCTATATAAGCAGAGCTCGTTTAGTGAACCGTCAGATCGCCTGGAGA
CGCCATCCACGCTGTTTTGACCTCCATAGAAGACACCGGGACCGATCCAGCCTCCGCGGCCGGGAACGGT
GCATTGGAACGCGGATTCCCCGTGCCAAGAGTGACGTAAGTACCGCCTATAGAGTCTATAGGCCCACCCC
CTTGGCTTCGTTAGAACGCGGCTACAATTAATACATAACCTTATGTATCATACACATACGATTTAGGTGA
CACTATAGAATAACATCCACTTTGCCTTTCTCTCCACAGGTGTCCACTCCCAGGTCCAACTGCACCTCGG
TTCTATCGAAAACGCGCCTGCTAGCGCCACCATGAAGACCATCATTGCCCTGAGCTACATCTTCTGCCTG
GTGTTCGCTGCGGCCGCCTGTCCTACCAGCTGTAAATGTAGCGCCAGCCGGATCTGGTGCAGCGATCCTT
CTCCTGGCATCGTGGCCTTTCCACGGCTGGAACCTAATAGCGTGGACCCCGAGAACATCACCGAGATCTT
TATCGCCAACCAGAAGCGGCTGGAAATCATCAACGAGGACGACGTGGAAGCCTACGTGGGCCTGAGAAAC
CTGACCATCGTGGACAGCGGCCTGAAGTTCGTGGCCCACAAGGCCTTTCTGAAGAACAGCAACCTGCAGC
ACATCAACTTCACCCGGAACAAGCTGACCAGCCTGAGCCGGAAGCACTTCAGACACCTGGATCTGAGCGA
GCTGATCCTCGTGGGCAACCCCTTCACCTGTAGCTGCGACATCATGTGGATCAAGACCCTGCAAGAGGCC
AAGAGCAGCCCCGACACACAGGATCTGTACTGCCTGAACGAGAGCAGCAAGAACATCCCTCTGGCTAACC
TGCAGATCCCCAACTGTGGACTGCCCAGCGCTAATCTGGCCGCTCCTAATCTGACAGTGGAAGAGGGCAA
GTCTATCACCCTGAGCTGTAGCGTGGCAGGCGACCCCGTGCCTAACATGTATTGGGACGTGGGCAATCTG
GTGTCCAAGCACATGAACGAGACAAGCCACACACAGGGCAGCCTGCGGATCACCAATATCAGCTCCGACG
ACAGCGGCAAGCAGATCTCTTGTGTGGCCGAGAATCTCGTGGGCGAAGATCAGGACAGCGTGAACCTGAC
CGTGCACTTCGCCCCTACCATCACCTTTCTGGAAAGCCCCACCAGCGACCACCACTGGTGCATCCCTTTT
ACCGTGAAGGGCAACCCTAAGCCTGCTCTGCAGTGGTTCTACAACGGCGCCATCCTGAATGAGTCCAAGT
ACATCTGTACCAAGATCCACGTGACCAACCACACCGAGTACCACGGCTGTCTGCAGCTGGACAACCCCAC
ACACATGAACAACGGCGACTACACCCTGATCGCCAAGAACGAGTACGGCAAGGACGAGAAGCAGATCAGC
GCCCACTTTATGGGCTGGCCCGGAATCGACGATGGCGCCAATCCTAACTACCCCGACGTGATCTACGAGG
ACTATGGCACCGCCGCCAACGACATCGGCGACACCACCAACAGAAGCAACGAGATCCCCAGCACCGACGT
GACCGATAAGACCGGCAGAGAACATGGCGCGCCGGAAGATCAAGTTGATCCAAGATTGATTGATGGCAAG
GGCGGATCTCTGGAGGTGCTGTTCCAGGGACCAGGCGGAAGCGGCAATCCCGGCGGCGATCTGGCCCCCC
AGATGCTGCGCGAGCTGCAGGAGACCAATGCCGCCCTGCAGGACGTGCGCGAGCTGCTGCGCCACCGCGT
GAAGGAGATCACCTTCCTGAAGAACACCGTGATGGAGTGCGACGCCTGCGGTATGCAGCCCTCTAGAGGC
TCCGGCTCCATCATCCCAGTTGAGGAGGAGAACCCGGACTTCTGGAACCGCGAGGCAGCCGAGGCCCTGG
GTGCCGCCAAGAAGCTGCAGCCTGCACAGACAGCCGCCAAGAACCTCATCATCTTCCTGGGCGATGGGAT
GGGGGTGTCTACGGTGACAGCTGCCAGGATCCTAAAAGGGCAGAAGAAGGACAAACTGGGGCCTGAGATA
CCCCTGGCCATGGACCGCTTCCCATATGTGGCTCTGTCCAAGACATACAATGTAGACAAACATGTGCCAG
ACAGTGGAGCCACAGCCACGGCCTACCTGTGCGGGGTCAAGGGCAACTTCCAGACCATTGGCTTGAGTGC
AGCCGCCCGCTTTAACCAGTGCAACACGACACGCGGCAACGAGGTCATCTCCGTGATGAATCGGGCCAAG
AAAGCAGGGAAGTCAGTGGGAGTGGTAACCACCACACGAGTGCAGCACGCCTCGCCAGCCGGCACCTACG
CCCACACGGTGAACCGCAACTGGTACTCGGACGCCGACGTGCCTGCCTCGGCCCGCCAGGAGGGGTGCCA
GGACATCGCTACGCAGCTCATCTCCAACATGGACATTGACGTGATCCTAGGTGGAGGCCGAAAGTACATG
TTTCGCATGGGAACCCCAGACCCTGAGTACCCAGATGACTACAGCCAAGGTGGGACCAGGCTGGACGGGA
AGAATCTGGTGCAGGAATGGCTGGCGAAGCGCCAGGGTGCCCGGTATGTGTGGAACCGCACTGAGCTCAT
GCAGGCTTCCCTGGACCCGTCTGTGACCCATCTCATGGGTCTCTTTGAGCCTGGAGACATGAAATACGAG
ATCCACCGAGACTCCACACTGGACCCCTCCCTGATGGAGATGACAGAGGCTGCCCTGCGCCTGCTGAGCA
GGAACCCCCGCGGCTTCTTCCTCTTCGTGGAGGGTGGTCGCATCGACCATGGTCATCATGAAAGCAGGGC
TTACCGGGCACTGACTGAGACGATCATGTTCGACGACGCCATTGAGAGGGCGGGCCAGCTCACCAGCGAG
GAGGACACGCTGAGCCTCGTCACTGCCGACCACTCCCACGTCTTCTCCTTCGGAGGCTACCCCCTGCGAG
GGAGCTCCATCTTCGGGCTGGCCCCTGGCAAGGCCCGGGACAGGAAGGCCTACACGGTCCTCCTATACGG
AAACGGTCCAGGCTATGTGCTCAAGGACGGCGCCCGGCCGGATGTTACCGAGAGCGAGAGCGGGAGCCCC
GAGTATCGGCAGCAGTCAGCAGTGCCCCTGGACGAAGAGACCCACGCAGGCGAGGACGTGGCGGTGTTCG
CGCGCGGCCCGCAGGCGCACCTGGTTCACGGCGTGCAGGAGCAGACCTTCATAGCGCACGTCATGGCCTT
CGCCGCCTGCCTGGAGCCCTACACCGCCTGCGACCTGGCGCCCCCCGCCGGCACCACCGACGCCGCGCAC
CCGGGTGGCGGAGGACTGAACGACATCTTCGAGGCTCAGAAAATCGAATGGCACGAACATCACCATCACC
ATCACCATCACCATTAAGGCCGGCCTGTAGTCACTGGCACAACGCGTTACCCGGTAAGCCAATCGGGTAT
ACACGGTCGTCATACTGCAGACAGGGTTCTTCTACTTTGCAAGATAGTCTTGAGTAGTAAAATAAATAGA
TAGAGAAAATCAGCCTCGACTGTGCCTTCTAGTTGCCAGCCATCTGTTGTTTGCCCCTCCCCCGTGCCTT
CCTTGACCCTGGAAGGTGCCACTCCCACTGTCCTTTCCTAATAAAATGAGGAAATTGCATCACAACACTC
AACCCTATCTCGGTCTATTCTTTTGATTTATAAGGGATTTTGCCGATTTCGGCCTATTGGTTAAAAAATG
AGCTGATTTAACAAAAATTTAACGCGAATTAATTCTGTGGAATGTGTGTCAGTTAGGGTGTGGAAAGTCC
CCAGGCTCCCCAGCAGGCAGAAGTATGCAAAGCATGCATCTCAATTAGTCAGCAACCAGGTGTGGAAAGT
CCCCAGGCTCCCCAGCAGGCAGAAGTATGCAAAGCATGCATCTCAATTAGTCAGCAACCATAGTCCCGCC
CCTAACTCCGCCCATCCCGCCCCTAACTCCGCCCAGTTCCGCCCATTCTCCGCCCCATGGCTGACTAATT
TTTTTTATTTATGCAGAGGCCGAGGCCGCCTCTGCCTCTGAGCTATTCCAGAAGTAGTGAGGAGGCTTTT
TTGGAGGCCTAGGCTTTTGCAAAAAGCTCCCGGGAGCTTGTATATCCATTTTCGGATCTGATCAGCACGT
GTTGACAATTAATCATCGGCATAGTATATCGGCATAGTATAATACGACAAGGTGAGGAACTAAACCATGA
CCGAGTACAAGCCCACGGTGCGCCTCGCCACCCGCGACGACGTCCCCAGGGCCGTACGCACCCTCGCCGC
CGCGTTCGCCGACTACCCCGCCACGCGCCACACCGTCGATCCGGACCGCCACATCGAGCGGGTCACCGAG
CTGCAAGAACTCTTCCTCACGCGCGTCGGGCTCGACATCGGCAAGGTGTGGGTCGCGGACGACGGCGCCG
CGGTGGCGGTCTGGACCACGCCGGAGAGCGTCGAAGCGGGGGCGGTGTTCGCCGAGATCGGCCCGCGCAT
GGCCGAGTTGAGCGGTTCCCGGCTGGCCGCGCAGCAACAGATGGAAGGCCTCCTGGCGCCGCACCGGCCC
AAGGAGCCCGCGTGGTTCCTGGCCACCGTCGGCGTCTCGCCCGACCACCAGGGCAAGGGTCTGGGCAGCG
CCGTCGTGCTCCCCGGAGTGGAGGCGGCCGAGCGCGCCGGGGTGCCCGCCTTCCTGGAGACATCCGCGCC
CCGCAACCTCCCCTTCTACGAGCGGCTCGGCTTCACCGTCACCGCCGACGTCGAGGTGCCCGAAGGACCG
CGCACCTGGTGCATGACCCGCAAGCCCGGTGCCTGACACGTGCTACGAGATTTCGATTCCACCGCCGCCT
TCTATGAAAGGTTGGGCTTCGGAATCGTTTTCCGGGACGCCGGCTGGATGATCCTCCAGCGCGGGGATCT
CATGCTGGAGTTCTTCGCCCACCCCAACTTGTTTATTGCAGCTTATAATGGTTACAAATAAAGCAATAGC
ATCACAAATTTCACAAATAAAGCATTTTTTTCACTGCATTCTAGTTGTGGTTTGTCCAAACTCATCAATG
TATCTTATCATGTCTGTATACCGTCGACCTCTAGCTAGAGCTTGGCGTAATCATGGTCATTACCAATGCT
TAATCAGTGAGGCACCTATCTCAGCGATCTGTCTATTTCGTTCATCCATAGTTGCCTGACTCCCCGTCGT
GTAGATAACTACGATACGGGAGGGCTTACCATCTGGCCCCAGCGCTGCGATGATACCGCGAGAACCACGC
TCACCGGCTCCGGATTTATCAGCAATAAACCAGCCAGCCGGAAGGGCCGAGCGCAGAAGTGGTCCTGCAA
CTTTATCCGCCTCCATCCAGTCTATTAATTGTTGCCGGGAAGCTAGAGTAAGTAGTTCGCCAGTTAATAG
TTTGCGCAACGTTGTTGCCATCGCTACAGGCATCGTGGTGTCACGCTCGTCGTTTGGTATGGCTTCATTC
AGCTCCGGTTCCCAACGATCAAGGCGAGTTACATGATCCCCCATGTTGTGCAAAAAAGCGGTTAGCTCCT
TCGGTCCTCCGATCGTTGTCAGAAGTAAGTTGGCCGCAGTGTTATCACTCATGGTTATGGCAGCACTGCA
TAATTCTCTTACTGTCATGCCATCCGTAAGATGCTTTTCTGTGACTGGTGAGTACTCAACCAAGTCATTC
TGAGAATAGTGTATGCGGCGACCGAGTTGCTCTTGCCCGGCGTCAATACGGGATAATACCGCGCCACATA
GCAGAACTTTAAAAGTGCTCATCATTGGAAAACGTTCTTCGGGGCGAAAACTCTCAAGGATCTTACCGCT
GTTGAGATCCAGTTCGATGTAACCCACTCGTGCACCCAACTGATCTTCAGCATCTTTTACTTTCACCAGC
GTTTCTGGGTGAGCAAAAACAGGAAGGCAAAATGCCGCAAAAAAGGGAATAAGGGCGACACGGAAATGTT
GAATACTCATATTCTTCCTT
