>Addgene plasmid #157403 | pD649-HAsp-NTRK2-COMP5AP-AviTag-9xHis | depositor partial sequence | sequence record 303916 | insert (extracellular domain)
TGTCCTACCAGCTGTAAATGTAGCGCCAGCCGGATCTGGTGCAGCGATCCTTCTCCTGGCATCGTGGCCT
TTCCACGGCTGGAACCTAATAGCGTGGACCCCGAGAACATCACCGAGATCTTTATCGCCAACCAGAAGCG
GCTGGAAATCATCAACGAGGACGACGTGGAAGCCTACGTGGGCCTGAGAAACCTGACCATCGTGGACAGC
GGCCTGAAGTTCGTGGCCCACAAGGCCTTTCTGAAGAACAGCAACCTGCAGCACATCAACTTCACCCGGA
ACAAGCTGACCAGCCTGAGCCGGAAGCACTTCAGACACCTGGATCTGAGCGAGCTGATCCTCGTGGGCAA
CCCCTTCACCTGTAGCTGCGACATCATGTGGATCAAGACCCTGCAAGAGGCCAAGAGCAGCCCCGACACA
CAGGATCTGTACTGCCTGAACGAGAGCAGCAAGAACATCCCTCTGGCTAACCTGCAGATCCCCAACTGTG
GACTGCCCAGCGCTAATCTGGCCGCTCCTAATCTGACAGTGGAAGAGGGCAAGTCTATCACCCTGAGCTG
TAGCGTGGCAGGCGACCCCGTGCCTAACATGTATTGGGACGTGGGCAATCTGGTGTCCAAGCACATGAAC
GAGACAAGCCACACACAGGGCAGCCTGCGGATCACCAATATCAGCTCCGACGACAGCGGCAAGCAGATCT
CTTGTGTGGCCGAGAATCTCGTGGGCGAAGATCAGGACAGCGTGAACCTGACCGTGCACTTCGCCCCTAC
CATCACCTTTCTGGAAAGCCCCACCAGCGACCACCACTGGTGCATCCCTTTTACCGTGAAGGGCAACCCT
AAGCCTGCTCTGCAGTGGTTCTACAACGGCGCCATCCTGAATGAGTCCAAGTACATCTGTACCAAGATCC
ACGTGACCAACCACACCGAGTACCACGGCTGTCTGCAGCTGGACAACCCCACACACATGAACAACGGCGA
CTACACCCTGATCGCCAAGAACGAGTACGGCAAGGACGAGAAGCAGATCAGCGCCCACTTTATGGGCTGG
CCCGGAATCGACGATGGCGCCAATCCTAACTACCCCGACGTGATCTACGAGGACTATGGCACCGCCGCCA
ACGACATCGGCGACACCACCAACAGAAGCAACGAGATCCCCAGCACCGACGTGACCGATAAGACCGGCAG
AGAACAT
